Addgene plasmid #195814: pENTR223-SM
Purpose: Gateway Entry Clone of Epstein-Barr virus SM
Depositing lab: Eric Johannsen. Depositing organization: Brigham and Women's Hospital. Publication: Epstein-Barr virus and virus human protein interaction maps. Calderwood MA, Venkatesan K, Xing L, Chase MR, Vazquez A, Holthaus AM, Ewence AE, Li N, Hirozane-Kishikawa T, Hill DE, Vidal M, Kieff E, Johannsen E. Proc Natl Acad Sci U S A. 2007 May 1;104(18):7606-11. doi: 10.1073/pnas.0702332104. Epub 2007 Apr 19. PubMed 17446270.
Backbone
  Vector backbone: pENTR223.1
  Backbone manufacturer: Invitrogen
  Backbone size w/o insert (bp): 2875
  Vector type: Gateway Entry Vector
Growth in bacteria
  Bacterial resistance: Spectinomycin, 50 μg/mL
  Growth temperature: 37°C
  Growth strain: DH5alpha
  Copy number: High Copy
Gene/Insert
  Gene/Insert name: SM
  Species: Epstein-Barr virus
  Cloning method: Gateway Cloning
Terms and licenses: Academic/Nonprofit Terms; Industry Terms: Not Available to Industry
How to cite: pENTR223-SM was a gift from Eric Johannsen (Addgene plasmid # 195814 ; http://n2t.net/addgene:195814 ; RRID:Addgene_195814)
