[The description below was written by a language model from this plasmid's Addgene catalogue record and pLannotate feature annotations shown in this document.]
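Description:
pENTR223-SM is a Gateway entry clone built on the pENTR223.1 backbone that carries the Epstein-Barr virus SM open reading frame. It is a small bacterial plasmid (the sequenced record is about 4.2 kb) maintained at high copy number in E. coli through a ColE1/pUC-type origin of replication. Selection is with spectinomycin, conferred by the aadA (SmR) aminoglycoside adenylyltransferase gene. A class 1 integron Pc promoter fragment and a short remnant of a gentamicin resistance gene lie upstream of the marker. Small lacI and lacZα fragments are also annotated and appear to be backbone remnants.

The insert is a coding sequence of roughly 1.4 kb that the annotation matches to the ICP27 homologue of EBV strain B95-8. This protein promotes nuclear export of a subset of early and late viral mRNAs and may also act as an alternative splicing factor for cellular transcripts such as STAT1. The ORF is flanked on both sides by attL-type Gateway recombination sites in opposing orientation. The annotation tool labels both as attL3, so the exact site identities are best taken from the backbone documentation. rrnB T1 and T2 terminators sit upstream of the cassette and insulate it from read-through transcription. A T7 promoter lies just beyond the downstream att site, oriented back toward the insert.

The entry clone has no promoter for expressing the insert in eukaryotic cells. It serves instead as a donor for LR Clonase reactions that transfer SM into destination vectors of choice. The associated publication concerns mapping of EBV protein–protein and virus–human protein interactions, so clones of this kind presumably fed such assays.
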