Features (pLannotate 1.2.2; 12 found; start..end, strand, type, name):
    121..213     +  CDS            lacI (fragment): lac repressor; lacI; The lac repressor binds to the lac operator to inhibit transcription in E. coli. This inhibition can be relieved by adding lactose or isopropyl-β-D-thiogalactopyranoside (IPTG).
    268..295     -  terminator     rrnB T2 terminator: transcription terminator T2 from the E. coli rrnB gene
    427..470     +  terminator     rrnB T1 terminator: Escherichia coli rrnB; transcription terminator T1 from the E. coli rrnB gene
    517..553     -  CDS            lacZα (fragment): LacZα fragment of β-galactosidase; lacZ fragment
    570..665     +  protein_bind   attL3: mutant version of attL; recombination site for the Gateway® LR reaction LR Clonase™
    668..2104    +  CDS            ICP27_EBVB9: Experimental evidence at protein level: Swiss-Prot protein existence level 1. Promotes the nuclear export of a subset of early and late viral mRNAs by interacting with mRNAs and cellular export proteins. Additionally may prevent the establishment of cellular antiviral state, by acting as an alternative splicing factor for cellular RNAs such as STAT1, resulting in a STAT1 mRNA incapable of producing the STAT1alpha isoform. From Epstein-Barr virus (strain B95-8) (HHV-4) (Human herpesvirus 4).
   2106..2201    -  protein_bind   attL3: mutant version of attL; recombination site for the Gateway® LR reaction LR Clonase™
   2220..2238    -  promoter       T7 promoter: promoter for bacteriophage T7 RNA polymerase
   2428..2451    +  promoter       Pc promoter (fragment): intI1 (promoter lies within the coding sequence); class 1 integron promoter
   2627..2683    +  CDS            GmR (fragment): gentamycin acetyltransferase; aacC1; confers resistance to gentamycin
   2690..3481    +  CDS            SmR: aminoglycoside adenylyltransferase (Murphy, 1985); aadA; confers resistance to spectinomycin and streptomycin
   3574..4162    +  rep_origin     ori: high-copy-number ColE1/pMB1/pBR322/pUC origin of replication
>Addgene plasmid #195814 | pENTR223-SM | addgene full sequence | sequence record 384889 | Addgene NGS Result
CTTTCCTGCGTTATCCCCTGATTCTGTGGATAACCGTATTACCGCCTTTGAGTGAGCTGATACCGCTCGC
CGCAGCCGAACGACCGAGCGCAGCGAGTCAGTGAGCGAGGAAGCGGAAGAGCGCCCAATACGCAAACCGC
CTCTCCCCGCGCGTTGGCCGATTCATTAATGCAGCTGGCACGACAGGTTTCCCGACTGGAAAGCGGGCAG
TGAGCGCAACGCAATTAATACGCGTACCGCTAGCCAGGAAGAGTTTGTAGAAACGCAAAAAGGCCATCCG
TCAGGATGGCCTTCTGCTTAGTTTGATGCCTGGCAGTTTATGGCGGGCGTCCTGCCCGCCACCCTCCGGG
CCGTTGCTTCACAACGTTCAAATCCGCTCCCGGCGGATTTGTCCTACTCAGGAGAGCGTTCACCGACAAA
CAACAGATAAAACGAAAGGCCCAGTCTTCCGACTGAGCCTTTCGTTTTATTTGATGCCTGGCAGTTCCCT
ACTCTCGCGTTAACGCTAGCATGGATGTTTTCCCAGTCACGACGTTGTAAAACGACGGCCAGTCTTAAGC
TCGGGCCCCAAATAATGATTTTATTTTGACTGATAGTGACCTGTTCGTTGCAACAAATTGATGAGCAATG
CTTTTTTATAATGCCAACTTTGTACAAAAAAGTTGGCATGGTTCCTTCTCAGAGACTCTCCCGAACTAGC
AGCATTTCCTCCAACGAGGATCCCGCAGAGAGCCACATTCTGGAACTCGAAGCGGTCTCAGACACCAACA
CAGACTGCGATCTGGACCCTATGGAGGGCAGCGAAGAACACTCCACAGATGGAGAGATTTCATCCTCAGA
GGAGGAGGATGAAGATCCAACTCCGGCCCACGCCATACCTGCACGGCCCTCCAGCGTGGTCATAACCCCT
ACCTCGGCATCGTTTGTGATTCCCAGAAAGAAGTGGGACCTACAGGACAAGACAGTCACATTGCATCGCT
CACCCCTGTGCAGGGACGAGGACGAGAAGGAGGAGACTGGCAACTCCTCTTACACCAGAGGCCACAAAAG
GCGACGCGGAGAGGTCCATGGCTGCACCGATGAAAGTTATGGCAAGCGCCGACACCTGCCCCCGGGAGCA
AGAGCGCCCAGAGCCCCAAGGGCCCCCAGGGTGCCTAGAGCACCGAGGTCTCCAAGAGCTCCCCGAAGCA
ACAGAGCAACCAGAGGTCCCCGGTCAGAATCTCGAGGGGCCGGCAGGAGCACAAGGAAGCAGGCGAGGCA
AGAACGCAGCCAGAGGCCCCTGCCGAACAAACCGTGGTTTGACATGAGTCTGGTTAAGCCTGTCTCCAAG
ATTACATTTGTCACCTTGCCCAGCCCCCTGGCCTCTCTGACCCTAGAGCCCATCCAAGACCCGTTCCTAC
AGTCGATGCTGGCGGTGGCCGCCCATCCAGAGATTGGAGCCTGGCAGAAAGTGCAACCCAGACACGAGCT
GCGCAGGAGCTACAAGACACTACGTGAGTTTTTCACCAAGTCAACCAACAAGGACACATGGCTGGATGCA
CGCATGCAGGCGATCCAGAACGCGGGGCTCTGCACCCTGGTGGCCATGCTAGAAGAGACCATCTTTTGGC
TCCAGGAGATCACCTACCACGGCGACCTGCCCCTAGCTCCCGCGGAAGACATCCTCCTGGCCTGCGCCAT
GAGTCTTAGCAAGGTGATCCTGACCAAGCTCAAAGAGCTGGCACCCTGCTTCCTTCCTAACACGCGAGAC
TACAACTTTGTGAAGCAACTCTTCTACATCACCTGTGCCACGGCCCGTCAAAACAAGGTGGTGGAGACCC
TGAGCAGCTCATATGTGAAGCAGCCCCTCTGTCTCTTGGCAGCATATGCGGCAGTAGCCCCAGCCTACAT
TAACGCCAACTGCAGACGGAGACACGATGAAGTTGAATTCCTGGGCCACTACATCAAGAATTACAACCCT
GGCACGCTAAGCTCCCTTTTGACAGAGGCCGTGGAGACTCACACACGTGACTGCCGAAGTGCATCATGCA
GCCGACTTGTCAGGGCCATTCTCTCTCCGGGCACTGGGTCACTAGGACTGTTTTTTGTTCCTGGATTAAA
TCAACCAACTTTCTTGTACAAAGTTGGCATTATAAGAAAGCATTGCTTATCAATTTGTTGCAACGAACAG
GTCACTATCAGTCAAAATAAAATCATTATTTGCCATCCAGCTGATATCCCCTATAGTGAGTCGTATTACA
TGGTCATAGCTGTTTCCTGGCAGCTCTGGCCCGTGTCTCAAAATCTCTGATGTTACATTGCACAAGATAA
AAATATATCATCATGCCTCCTCTAGACCAGCCAGGACAGAAATGCCTCGACTTCGCTGCTACCCAAGGTT
GCCGGGTGACGCACACCGTGGAAACGGATGAAGGCACGAACCCAGTGGACATAAGCCTGTTCGGTTCGTA
AGCTGTAATGCAAGTAGCGTATGCGCTCACGCAACTGGTCCAGAACCTTGACCGAACGCAGCGGTGGTAA
CGGCGCAGTGGCGGTTTTCATGGCTTGTTATGACTGTTTTTTTGGGGTACAGTCTATGCCTCGGGCATCC
AAGCAGCAAGCGCGTTACGCCGTGGGTCGATGTTTGATGTTATGGAGCAGCAACGATGTTACGCAGCAGG
GCAGTCGCCCTAAAACAAAGTTAAACATTATGAGGGAAGCGGTGATCGCCGAAGTATCGACTCAACTATC
AGAGGTAGTTGGCGTCATCGAGCGCCATCTCGAACCGACGTTGCTGGCCGTACATTTGTACGGCTCCGCA
GTGGATGGCGGCCTGAAGCCACACAGTGATATTGATTTGCTGGTTACGGTGACCGTAAGGCTTGATGAAA
CAACGCGGCGAGCTTTGATCAACGACCTTTTGGAAACTTCGGCTTCCCCTGGAGAGAGCGAGATTCTCCG
CGCTGTAGAAGTCACCATTGTTGTGCACGACGACATCATTCCGTGGCGTTATCCAGCTAAGCGCGAACTG
CAATTTGGAGAATGGCAGCGCAATGACATTCTTGCAGGTATCTTCGAGCCAGCCACGATCGACATTGATC
TGGCTATCTTGCTGACAAAAGCAAGAGAACATAGCGTTGCCTTGGTAGGTCCAGCGGCGGAGGAACTCTT
TGATCCGGTTCCTGAACAGGATCTATTTGAGGCGCTAAATGAAACCTTAACGCTATGGAACTCGCCGCCC
GACTGGGCTGGCGATGAGCGAAATGTAGTGCTTACGTTGTCCCGCATTTGGTACAGCGCAGTAACCGGCA
AAATCGCGCCGAAGGATGTCGCTGCCGACTGGGCAATGGAGCGCCTGCCGGCCCAGTATCAGCCCGTCAT
ACTTGAAGCTAGACAGGCTTATCTTGGACAAGAAGAAGATCGCTTGGCCTCGCGCGCAGATCAGTTGGAA
GAATTTGTCCACTACGTGAAAGGCGAGATCACCAAGGTAGTCGGCAAATAACCCTCGAGCCACCCATGAC
CAAAATCCCTTAACGTGAGTTACGCGTCGTTCCACTGAGCGTCAGACCCCGTAGAAAAGATCAAAGGATC
TTCTTGAGATCCTTTTTTTCTGCGCGTAATCTGCTGCTTGCAAACAAAAAAACCACCGCTACCAGCGGTG
GTTTGTTTGCCGGATCAAGAGCTACCAACTCTTTTTCCGAAGGTAACTGGCTTCAGCAGAGCGCAGATAC
CAAATACTGTTCTTCTAGTGTAGCCGTAGTTAGGCCACCACTTCAAGAACTCTGTAGCACCGCCTACATA
CCTCGCTCTGCTAATCCTGTTACCAGTGGCTGCTGCCAGTGGCGATAAGTCGTGTCTTACCGGGTTGGAC
TCAAGACGATAGTTACCGGATAAGGCGCAGCGGTCGGGCTGAACGGGGGGTTCGTGCACACAGCCCAGCT
TGGAGCGAACGACCTACACCGAACTGAGATACCTACAGCGTGAGCTATGAGAAAGCGCCACGCTTCCCGA
AGGGAGAAAGGCGGACAGGTATCCGGTAAGCGGCAGGGTCGGAACAGGAGAGCGCACGAGGGAGCTTCCA
GGGGGAAACGCCTGGTATCTTTATAGTCCTGTCGGGTTTCGCCACCTCTGACTTGAGCGTCGATTTTTGT
GATGCTCGTCAGGGGGGCGGAGCCTATGGAAAAACGCCAGCAACGCGGCCTTTTTACGGTTCCTGGCCTT
TTGCTGGCCTTTTGCTCACATGTT
